>Addgene plasmid #110933 | KG#65 | depositor full sequence | sequence record 208620 | Full sequence
AAGCTTGGGCTGCAGAAGCTTTTGGTTTTCACAATTTTCTGGTTTTTGGGATTTTTGCGGGAATTTTGAG
AGGAGAAAGTTGGGAGAGAAGATATTGGAATGGTCCCCGGGGAGCTGTACATTTATACACCAAGGCAATC
TTCGTAAAAAATAACAATAGAGTCATCCCTCAGAACAGAAAAGAAACCCGCCCGGGGGCTCAAATACACA
TGTCATTTTTCTTTTTTCGCCTGATTTTTAGCCTAAATTAGTGTTTAGCAATTTTTTAAGGTAACTCGGT
GGAGTCATTTGAACTTTTTAAACTAAAATTTCAGAAAAAATTCTTTTTTTTTGTCAAAAAATAATTTTCC
CGCCGGAATTTTTCAAAAAAATAATTTTTATTTTATTTTTCAAGTTCCTTGTTTCCTCTTTATTTTTTTA
TTTTGCCCCCAAAAGTTTTACACTAAAATATTTAATTTTCAGGTAATTCATCGAAAGTCTTTCTATTTTC
CGCATCTCTTGTTCAAGGATCCCCGGGATTGGCCAAAGGACCCAAAGGTATGTTTCGAATGATACTAACA
TAACATAGAACATTTTCAGGAGGACCCTTGGCTAGCGTCGACGGTACCGGTCAGATATCACTCGAGGAGC
TCCCGAGATCTTCAGCGCTCAGCATTCGTAGAATTGTAAGTTTAAACTTTCTCATACTAACTAACGCGCT
CTATTTAAATTTTCAGAATTCCAACTGAGCGCCGGTCGCTACCATTACCAACTTGTCTGGTGTCAAAAAT
AATAGGGGCCGCTGTCATCAGAGTAAGTTTAAACTGAGTTCTACTAACTAACGAGTAATATTTAAATTTT
CAGCATCTCGCGCCCGTGCCTCTGACTTCTAAGTCCAATTACTCTTCAACATCCCTACATGCTCTTTCTC
CCTGTGCTCCCACCCCCTATTTTTGTTATTATCAAAAAAACTTCTTCTTAATTTCTTTGTTTTTTAGCTT
CTTTTAAGTCACCTCTAACAATGAAATTGTGTAGATTCAAAAATAGAATTAATTCGTAATAAAAAGTCGA
AAAAAATTGTGCTCCCTCCCCCCATTAATAATAATTCTATCCCAAAATCTACACAATGTTCTGTGTACAC
TTCTTATGTTTTTTTTACTTCTGATAAATTTTTTTTGAAACATCATAGAAAAAACCGCACACAAAATACC
TTATCATATGTTACGTTTCAGTTTATGACCGCAATTTTTATTTCTTCGCACGTCTGGGCCTCTCATGACG
TCAAATCATGCTCATCGTGAAAAAGTTTTGGAGTATTTTTGGAATTTTTCAATCAAGTGAAAGTTTATGA
AATTAATTTTCCTGCTTTTGCTTTTTGGGGGTTTCCCCTATTGTTTGTCAAGAGTTTCGAGGACGGCGTT
TTTCTTGCTAAAATCACAAGTATTGATGAGCACGATGCAAGAAAGATCGGAAGAAGGTTTGGGTTTGAGG
CTCAGTGGAAGGTGAGTAGAAGTTGATAATTTGAAAGTGGAGTAGTGTCTATGGGGTTTTTGCCTTAAAT
GACAGAATACATTCCCAATATACCAAACATAACTGTTTCCTACTAGTCGGCCGTACGGGCCCTTTCGTCT
CGCGCGTTTCGGTGATGACGGTGAAAACCTCTGACACATGCAGCTCCCGGAGACGGTCACAGCTTGTCTG
TAAGCGGATGCCGGGAGCAGACAAGCCCGTCAGGGCGCGTCAGCGGGTGTTGGCGGGTGTCGGGGCTGGC
TTAACTATGCGGCATCAGAGCAGATTGTACTGAGAGTGCACCATATGCGGTGTGAAATACCGCACAGATG
CGTAAGGAGAAAATACCGCATCAGGCGGCCTTAAGGGCCTCGTGATACGCCTATTTTTATAGGTTAATGT
CATGATAATAATGGTTTCTTAGACGTCAGGTGGCACTTTTCGGGGAAATGTGCGCGGAACCCCTATTTGT
TTATTTTTCTAAATACATTCAAATATGTATCCGCTCATGAGACAATAACCCTGATAAATGCTTCAATAAT
ATTGAAAAAGGAAGAGTATGAGTATTCAACATTTCCGTGTCGCCCTTATTCCCTTTTTTGCGGCATTTTG
CCTTCCTGTTTTTGCTCACCCAGAAACGCTGGTGAAAGTAAAAGATGCTGAAGATCAGTTGGGTGCACGA
GTGGGTTACATCGAACTGGATCTCAACAGCGGTAAGATCCTTGAGAGTTTTCGCCCCGAAGAACGTTTTC
CAATGATGAGCACTTTTAAAGTTCTGCTATGTGGCGCGGTATTATCCCGTATTGACGCCGGGCAAGAGCA
ACTCGGTCGCCGCATACACTATTCTCAGAATGACTTGGTTGAGTACTCACCAGTCACAGAAAAGCATCTT
ACGGATGGCATGACAGTAAGAGAATTATGCAGTGCTGCCATAACCATGAGTGATAACACTGCGGCCAACT
TACTTCTGACAACGATCGGAGGACCGAAGGAGCTAACCGCTTTTTTGCACAACATGGGGGATCATGTAAC
TCGCCTTGATCGTTGGGAACCGGAGCTGAATGAAGCCATACCAAACGACGAGCGTGACACCACGATGCCT
GTAGCAATGGCAACAACGTTGCGCAAACTATTAACTGGCGAACTACTTACTCTAGCTTCCCGGCAACAAT
TAATAGACTGGATGGAGGCGGATAAAGTTGCAGGACCACTTCTGCGCTCGGCCCTTCCGGCTGGCTGGTT
TATTGCTGATAAATCTGGAGCCGGTGAGCGTGGGTCTCGCGGTATCATTGCAGCACTGGGGCCAGATGGT
AAGCCCTCCCGTATCGTAGTTATCTACACGACGGGGAGTCAGGCAACTATGGATGAACGAAATAGACAGA
TCGCTGAGATAGGTGCCTCACTGATTAAGCATTGGTAACTGTCAGACCAAGTTTACTCATATATACTTTA
GATTGATTTAAAACTTCATTTTTAATTTAAAAGGATCTAGGTGAAGATCCTTTTTGATAATCTCATGACC
AAAATCCCTTAACGTGAGTTTTCGTTCCACTGAGCGTCAGACCCCGTAGAAAAGATCAAAGGATCTTCTT
GAGATCCTTTTTTTCTGCGCGTAATCTGCTGCTTGCAAACAAAAAAACCACCGCTACCAGCGGTGGTTTG
TTTGCCGGATCAAGAGCTACCAACTCTTTTTCCGAAGGTAACTGGCTTCAGCAGAGCGCAGATACCAAAT
ACTGTCCTTCTAGTGTAGCCGTAGTTAGGCCACCACTTCAAGAACTCTGTAGCACCGCCTACATACCTCG
CTCTGCTAATCCTGTTACCAGTGGCTGCTGCCAGTGGCGATAAGTCGTGTCTTACCGGGTTGGACTCAAG
ACGATAGTTACCGGATAAGGCGCAGCGGTCGGGCTGAACGGGGGGTTCGTGCACACAGCCCAGCTTGGAG
CGAACGACCTACACCGAACTGAGATACCTACAGCGTGAGCATTGAGAAAGCGCCACGCTTCCCGAAGGGA
GAAAGGCGGACAGGTATCCGGTAAGCGGCAGGGTCGGAACAGGAGAGCGCACGAGGGAGCTTCCAGGGGG
AAACGCCTGGTATCTTTATAGTCCTGTCGGGTTTCGCCACCTCTGACTTGAGCGTCGATTTTTGTGATGC
TCGTCAGGGGGGCGGAGCCTATGGAAAAACGCCAGCAACGCGGCCTTTTTACGGTTCCTGGCCTTTTGCT
GGCCTTTTGCTCACATGTTCTTTCCTGCGTTATCCCCTGATTCTGTGGATAACCGTATTACCGCCTTTGA
GTGAGCTGATACCGCTCGCCGCAGCCGAACGACCGAGCGCAGCGAGTCAGTGAGCGAGGAAGCGGAAGAG
CGCCCAATACGCAAACCGCCTCTCCCCGCGCGTTGGCCGATTCATTAATGCAGCTGGCACGACAGGTTTC
CCGACTGGAAAGCGGGCAGTGAGCGCAACGCAATTAATGTGAGTTAGCTCACTCATTAGGCACCCCAGGC
TTTACACTTTATGCTTCCGGCTCGTATGTTGTGTGGAATTGTGAGCGGATAACAATTTCACACAGGAAAC
AGCTATGACCATGATTACGCCAAGCTGTAAGTTTAAACATGATCTTACTAACTAACTATTCTCATTTAAA
TTTTCAGAGCTTAAAAATGGCTGAAATCACTCACAACGATGGATACGCTAACAACTTGGAAATGAAAT
Features (pLannotate 1.2.2; 11 found; start..end, strand, type, name):
    321..342     +  terminator     tbb-2 terminator (fragment): tbb-2; transcription terminator for the C. elegans tubulin beta-2 gene
   1386..1481    +  CDS            aex-5 (fragment): AEX5_CAEEL - Also known as kpc-3 From Caenorhabditis elegans.
   1609..1644    +  CDS            rop (fragment): Rop protein, which maintains plasmids at low copy number; rop
   1746..1845    +  misc_feature   bom (fragment): basis of mobility region from pBR322
   1943..2047    +  promoter       AmpR promoter: bla
   2048..2908    +  CDS            AmpR: β-lactamase; bla; confers resistance to ampicillin, carbenicillin, and related antibiotics
   3079..3667    +  rep_origin     ori: high-copy-number ColE1/pMB1/pBR322/pUC origin of replication
   3850..3942    +  CDS            lacI (fragment): lac repressor; lacI; The lac repressor binds to the lac operator to inhibit transcription in E. coli. This inhibition can be relieved by adding lactose or isopropyl-β-D-thiogalactopyranoside (IPTG).
   3955..3976    +  protein_bind   CAP binding site: CAP binding activates transcription in the presence of cAMP. E. coli catabolite activator protein
   3991..4021    +  promoter       lac promoter: promoter for the E. coli lac operon
   4029..4045    +  protein_bind   lac operator: The lac repressor binds to the lac operator to inhibit transcription in E. coli. This inhibition can be relieved by adding lactose or isopropyl-β-D-thiogalactopyranoside (IPTG). lac repressor encoded by lacI
