>Addgene plasmid #110933 | KG#65 | addgene full sequence | sequence record 214662 | Addgene NGS Result
CCTCTCCCCGCGCGTTGGCCGATTCATTAATGCAGCTGGCACGACAGGTTTCCCGACTGGAAAGCGGGCA
GTGAGCGCAACGCAATTAATGTGAGTTAGCTCACTCATTAGGCACCCCAGGCTTTACACTTTATGCTTCC
GGCTCGTATGTTGTGTGGAATTGTGAGCGGATAACAATTTCACACAGGAAACAGCTATGACCATGATTAC
GCCAAGCTGTAAGTTTAAACATGATCTTACTAACTAACTATTCTCATTTAAATTTTCAGAGCTTAAAAAT
GGCTGAAATCACTCACAACGATGGATACGCTAACAACTTGGAAATGAAATAAGCTTGGGCTGCAGAAGCT
TTTGGTTTTCACAATTTTCTGGTTTTTGGGATTTTTGCGGGAATTTTGAGAGGAGAAAGTTGGGAGAGAA
GATATTGGAATGGTCCCCGGGGAGCTGTACATTTATACACCAAGGCAATCTTCGTAAAAAATAACAATAG
AGTCATCCCTCAGAACAGAAAAGAAACCCGCCCGGGGGCTCAAATACACATGTCATTTTTCTTTTTTCGC
CTGATTTTTAGCCTAAATTAGTGTTTAGCAATTTTTTAAGGTAACTCGGTGGAGTCATTTGAACTTTTTA
AACTAAAATTTCAGAAAAAATTCTTTTTTTTTGTCAAAAAATAATTTTCCCGCCGGAATTTTTCAAAAAA
ATAATTTTTATTTTATTTTTCAAGTTCCTTGTTTCCTCTTTATTTTTTTATTTTGCCCCCAAAAGTTTTA
CACTAAAATATTTAATTTTCAGGTAATTCATCGAAAGTCTTTCTATTTTCCGCATCTCTTGTTCAAGGAT
CCCCGGGATTGGCCAAAGGACCCAAAGGTATGTTTCGAATGATACTAACATAACATAGAACATTTTCAGG
AGGACCCTTGGCTAGCGTCGACGGTACCGGTCAGATATCACTCGAGGAGCTCCCGAGATCTTCAGCGCTC
AGCATTCGTAGAATTGTAAGTTTAAACTTTCTCATACTAACTAACGCGCTCTATTTAAATTTTCAGAATT
CCAACTGAGCGCCGGTCGCTACCATTACCAACTTGTCTGGTGTCAAAAATAATAGGGGCCGCTGTCATCA
GAGTAAGTTTAAACTGAGTTCTACTAACTAACGAGTAATATTTAAATTTTCAGCATCTCGCGCCCGTGCC
TCTGACTTCTAAGTCCAATTACTCTTCAACATCCCTACATGCTCTTTCTCCCTGTGCTCCCACCCCCTAT
TTTTGTTATTATCAAAAAACTTCTCTTAATTTCTTTGTTTTTTAGCTTCTTTTAAGTCACCTCTAACAAT
GAAATTGTGTAGATTCAAAAATAGAATTAATTCGTAATAAAAAGTCGAAAAAAATTGTGCTCCCTCCCCC
CATTAATAATAATTCTATCCCAAAATCTACACAATGTTCTGTGTACACTTCTTATGTTTTTTACTTCTGA
TAAATTTTTTTGAAACATCATAGAAAAAACCGCACACAAAATACCTTATCATATGTTACGTTTCAGTTTA
TGACCGCAATTTTTATTTCTTCGCACGTCTGGGCCTCTCATGACGTCAAATCATGCTCATCGTGAAAAAG
TTTTGGAGTATTTTTGGAATTTTTCAATCAAGTGAAAGTTTATGAAATTAATTTTCCTGCTTTTGCTTTT
TGGGGTTTCCCCTATTGTTTGTCAAGATTTCGAGGACGGCGTTTTTCTTGCTAAAATCACAAGTATTGAT
GAGCACGATGCAAGAAAGATCGGAAGAAGGTTTGGGTTTGAGGCTCAGTGGAAGGTGAGTAGAAGTTGAT
AATTTGAAAGTGGAGTAGTGTCTATGGGGTTTTTGCCTTAAATGACAGAATACATTCCCAATATACCAAA
CATAACTGTTTCCTACTAGTCGGCCGTACGGGCCCTTTCGTCTCGCGCGTTTCGGTGATGACGGTGAAAA
CCTCTGACACATGCAGCTCCCGGAGACGGTCACAGCTTGTCTGTAAGCGGATGCCGGGAGCAGACAAGCC
CGTCAGGGCGCGTCAGCGGGTGTTGGCGGGTGTCGGGGCTGGCTTAACTATGCGGCATCAGAGCAGATTG
TACTGAGAGTGCACCATATGCGGTGTGAAATACCGCACAGATGCGTAAGGAGAAAATACCGCATCAGGCG
GCCTTAAGGGCCTCGTGATACGCCTATTTTTATAGGTTAATGTCATGATAATAATGGTTTCTTAGACGTC
AGGTGGCACTTTTCGGGGAAATGTGCGCGGAACCCCTATTTGTTTATTTTTCTAAATACATTCAAATATG
TATCCGCTCATGAGACAATAACCCTGATAAATGCTTCAATAATATTGAAAAAGGAAGAGTATGAGTATTC
AACATTTCCGTGTCGCCCTTATTCCCTTTTTTGCGGCATTTTGCCTTCCTGTTTTTGCTCACCCAGAAAC
GCTGGTGAAAGTAAAAGATGCTGAAGATCAGTTGGGTGCACGAGTGGGTTACATCGAACTGGATCTCAAC
AGCGGTAAGATCCTTGAGAGTTTTCGCCCCGAAGAACGTTTTCCAATGATGAGCACTTTTAAAGTTCTGC
TATGTGGCGCGGTATTATCCCGTATTGACGCCGGGCAAGAGCAACTCGGTCGCCGCATACACTATTCTCA
GAATGACTTGGTTGAGTACTCACCAGTCACAGAAAAGCATCTTACGGATGGCATGACAGTAAGAGAATTA
TGCAGTGCTGCCATAACCATGAGTGATAACACTGCGGCCAACTTACTTCTGACAACGATCGGAGGACCGA
AGGAGCTAACCGCTTTTTTGCACAACATGGGGGATCATGTAACTCGCCTTGATCGTTGGGAACCGGAGCT
GAATGAAGCCATACCAAACGACGAGCGTGACACCACGATGCCTGTAGCAATGGCAACAACGTTGCGCAAA
CTATTAACTGGCGAACTACTTACTCTAGCTTCCCGGCAACAATTAATAGACTGGATGGAGGCGGATAAAG
TTGCAGGACCACTTCTGCGCTCGGCCCTTCCGGCTGGCTGGTTTATTGCTGATAAATCTGGAGCCGGTGA
GCGTGGGTCTCGCGGTATCATTGCAGCACTGGGGCCAGATGGTAAGCCCTCCCGTATCGTAGTTATCTAC
ACGACGGGGAGTCAGGCAACTATGGATGAACGAAATAGACAGATCGCTGAGATAGGTGCCTCACTGATTA
AGCATTGGTAACTGTCAGACCAAGTTTACTCATATATACTTTAGATTGATTTAAAACTTCATTTTTAATT
TAAAAGGATCTAGGTGAAGATCCTTTTTGATAATCTCATGACCAAAATCCCTTAACGTGAGTTTTCGTTC
CACTGAGCGTCAGACCCCGTAGAAAAGATCAAAGGATCTTCTTGAGATCCTTTTTTTCTGCGCGTAATCT
GCTGCTTGCAAACAAAAAAACCACCGCTACCAGCGGTGGTTTGTTTGCCGGATCAAGAGCTACCAACTCT
TTTTCCGAAGGTAACTGGCTTCAGCAGAGCGCAGATACCAAATACTGTTCTTCTAGTGTAGCCGTAGTTA
GGCCACCACTTCAAGAACTCTGTAGCACCGCCTACATACCTCGCTCTGCTAATCCTGTTACCAGTGGCTG
CTGCCAGTGGCGATAAGTCGTGTCTTACCGGGTTGGACTCAAGACGATAGTTACCGGATAAGGCGCAGCG
GTCGGGCTGAACGGGGGGTTCGTGCACACAGCCCAGCTTGGAGCGAACGACCTACACCGAACTGAGATAC
CTACAGCGTGAGCTATGAGAAAGCGCCACGCTTCCCGAAGGGAGAAAGGCGGACAGGTATCCGGTAAGCG
GCAGGGTCGGAACAGGAGAGCGCACGAGGGAGCTTCCAGGGGGAAACGCCTGGTATCTTTATAGTCCTGT
CGGGTTTCGCCACCTCTGACTTGAGCGTCGATTTTTGTGATGCTCGTCAGGGGGGCGGAGCCTATGGAAA
AACGCCAGCAACGCGGCCTTTTTACGGTTCCTGGCCTTTTGCTGGCCTTTTGCTCACATGTTCTTTCCTG
CGTTATCCCCTGATTCTGTGGATAACCGTATTACCGCCTTTGAGTGAGCTGATACCGCTCGCCGCAGCCG
AACGACCGAGCGCAGCGAGTCAGTGAGCGAGGAAGCGGAAGAGCGCCCAATACGCAAACCG
Features (pLannotate 1.2.2; 11 found; start..end, strand, type, name):
     87..108     +  protein_bind   CAP binding site: CAP binding activates transcription in the presence of cAMP. E. coli catabolite activator protein
    123..153     +  promoter       lac promoter: promoter for the E. coli lac operon
    161..177     +  protein_bind   lac operator: The lac repressor binds to the lac operator to inhibit transcription in E. coli. This inhibition can be relieved by adding lactose or isopropyl-β-D-thiogalactopyranoside (IPTG). lac repressor encoded by lacI
    651..672     +  terminator     tbb-2 terminator (fragment): tbb-2; transcription terminator for the C. elegans tubulin beta-2 gene
   1652..1804    +  CDS            aex-5 (fragment): AEX5_CAEEL - Also known as kpc-3 From Caenorhabditis elegans.
   1932..1967    +  CDS            rop (fragment): Rop protein, which maintains plasmids at low copy number; rop
   2069..2168    +  misc_feature   bom (fragment): basis of mobility region from pBR322
   2266..2370    +  promoter       AmpR promoter: bla
   2371..3231    +  CDS            AmpR: β-lactamase; bla; confers resistance to ampicillin, carbenicillin, and related antibiotics
   3402..3990    +  rep_origin     ori: high-copy-number ColE1/pMB1/pBR322/pUC origin of replication
   4173..74      +  CDS            lacI (fragment) (across the origin): lac repressor; lacI; The lac repressor binds to the lac operator to inhibit transcription in E. coli. This inhibition can be relieved by adding lactose or isopropyl-β-D-thiogalactopyranoside (IPTG).
