[The description below was written by a language model from this plasmid's Addgene catalogue record and pLannotate feature annotations shown in this document.]
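Description:
KG#65 is an empty C. elegans expression vector of about 4.2 kb, built on a pUC-type backbone and derived from the Fire Lab body wall muscle vector pPD96.52 by replacing the myo-3 promoter with the unc-17 beta promoter. Although it is catalogued as a bacterial expression plasmid, E. coli serves only for propagation. There it is maintained at high copy from a ColE1/pUC origin and selected with ampicillin through the bla gene. The feature tables also show leftover lac promoter/operator, CAP site, lacI, rop and bom fragments from the backbone.

The roughly 0.5 kb promoter is an artificial fusion of a 115 bp unc-17 beta region to a 378 bp basal promoter region that extends into the non-coding first exon of cha-1/unc-17. It drives strong, specific expression in the A and B class motor neurons and the AS cells of the ventral nerve cord in juveniles and adults, but not in the VC neurons. A multiple cloning site downstream accepts any gene or cDNA of interest. It is followed by the roughly 0.9 kb unc-54 3' control region, which supplies the polyadenylation signal. A "decoy" element 5' of the promoter reduces non-specific gut expression. Three synthetic introns, in the 5' UTR, just upstream of the unc-54 3' end and within it, make expression more uniform and robust, especially for intronless cDNAs.

The automated annotations do not label the promoter or the unc-54 region. Their short tbb-2 and aex-5 hits fall within the nematode-derived portion and are only partial matches. The vector is used for cholinergic motor neuron transgene expression and rescue experiments. It can be converted for C-terminal GFP, YFP or CFP fusions by swapping in the corresponding Fire Lab fluorescent protein–unc-54 3' fragment.
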