Addgene plasmid #110933: KG#65
Purpose: Expresses proteins in cholinergic neurons in the ventral nerve cord of C. elegans
Depositing lab: Kenneth Miller. Depositing organization: Oklahoma Medical Research Foundation. Publication: Presynaptic UNC-31 (CAPS) is required to activate the G alpha(s) pathway of the Caenorhabditis elegans synaptic signaling network. Charlie NK, Schade MA, Thomure AM, Miller KG. Genetics. 2006 Feb;172(2):943-61. doi: 10.1534/genetics.105.049577. Epub 2005 Nov 4. PubMed 16272411.
Backbone
  Vector backbone: pUC
  Backbone size w/o insert (bp): 2632
  Total vector size (bp): 4198
  Vector type: Bacterial Expression
Growth in bacteria
  Bacterial resistance: Ampicillin, 100 μg/mL
  Growth temperature: 37°C
  Growth strain: DH5alpha
  Copy number: High Copy
Gene/Insert 1
  Gene/Insert name: unc-17 beta promoter
  Species: C. elegans (nematode)
  Insert size (bp): 491
  Cloning method: Unknown
  Sequencing primers: 5′ Unknown
Gene/Insert 2
  Gene/Insert name: unc-54 3' control region
  Species: C. elegans (nematode)
  Insert size (bp): 940
  Cloning method: Unknown
  Sequencing primers: 5′ Unknown
Terms and licenses: Academic/Nonprofit Terms; Industry Terms: Not Available to Industry
Depositor comments: Unique multi-cloning sites: Nhe I, Sal I, Acc I, Kpn I/ Age I/ Eco RV, Xho I, Sac I, Bgl II Used Pfu Ultra polymerase and primers engineered with restriction sites to amplify the 0.5 Kb unc-17 beta promoter from RM#605p DNA (gift of Jim Rand) and cloned into Pst I/ Bam HI cut pPD96.52 (C. elegans body wall muscle expression vector; this digestion will remove the myo-3 promoter in 2 fragments and leave the 3.7 kb vector). Transformed into XL1-Blue electrocompetent cells. Miniprepped 6 clones to find those with correct size insert and vector, then submitted 2 clones for sequence. Chose one clone that has correct sequence and made a glycerol stock. Features of the expression construct: This expression construct has a promoter (unc-17 beta) that will drive strong and specific expression (of whatever gene is inserted in the MCS) in the A and B class motor neurons and the AS cells of the ventral nerve cord of juvenile and adult animals (does not drive expression in VC's, but still gives full behavioral rescue of unc-17 beta mutants (by thrashing assay). The promoter is an artificial fusion of the unc-17 promoter beta region (115 bp Hind III - Xba I fragment with the unc-17 basal promoter region (378 bp region from Nar I to middle of the non-coding exon 1 of cha-1/ unc-17. Other features of the expression vector include a "decoy" 5' to the promoter to reduce non-specific expression in the gut (see Fire Lab 1995 Kit documentation for description), the unc-54 3' end including the poly A addition signal, and 3 introns (1 in 5' UTR, 1 just upstream of the unc-54 3' end, and 1 inserted in the unc-54 3' end). These introns help provide more uniform and robust expression, especially if you are expressing a cDNA with no introns as opposed to a gene with introns. Note: this vector can be converted to a vector that fuses GFP, YFP, or CFP onto the C-terminus of the protein as follows: Remove the ~1000 bp (Kpn I or Age I) + (Spe I or BsiW I [expensive, 55 C cutter with 50% activity at 37 C; heat inactivate 80 C] or Apa I) fragment containing the unc-54 3’ control region from this plasmid and replace it with the ~1800 bp like-digested fragment containing 3-intron S65C GFP (see pPD94.81 in Fire Lab plasmids), YFP (see pPD136.64 in Fire Lab plasmids) or CFP (see pPD136.61 in Fire Lab plasmids) + the unc-54 3’ UTR and control region. Note if Spe I is used to cut these Fire Lab vectors, you get 3 bands: 1100, 1800, and 4000 (total size 6.9 Kb). The 1800 bp band is the XFP-containing band. For C-terminal fusions, remember to leave the stop codon off of the upstream protein. For the above-mentioned Fire Lab vectors, the reading frame for the downstream XFP relative to the Kpn I and Age I sites is as follows (triplets are the reading frame codons): Kpn I G GTA CCG GT Age I Alternatively, use Gibson Assembly/ NEBuilder to insert any genetically encoded fluorescent protein at the N- or C-terminus of your protein.
How to cite: KG#65 was a gift from Kenneth Miller (Addgene plasmid # 110933 ; http://n2t.net/addgene:110933 ; RRID:Addgene_110933)
